>Addgene plasmid #161589 | pCfB9336 (pgRNA_II-1_NatMX) | addgene full sequence | sequence record 318095 | Addgene NGS Result
TCTTTGAAAAGATAATGTATGATTATGCTTTCACTCATATTTATACAGAAACTTGATGTTTTCTTTCGAG
TATATACAAGGTGATTACATGTACGTTTGAAGTACAACTCTAGATTTTGTAGTGCCCTCTTGGGCTAGCG
GTAAAGGTGCGCATTTTTTCACACCCTACAATGTTCTGTTCAAAAGATTTTGGTCAAACGCTGTATAAGT
GAAAGTTGGTGCGCATGTTTCGGCGTTCGAAACTTCTCCGCAGTGAAAGATAAATGATCAACTGCTCAGG
GCGGATAACGTTTTAGAGCTAGAAATAGCAAGTTAAAATAAGGCTAGTCCGTTATCAACTTGAAAAAGTG
GCACCGAGTCGGTGGTGCTTTTTTTGTTTTTTATGTCTTCGAGTCATGTAATTAGTTAATCGCGTGCATT
CCAGCTGCATTAATGAATCGGCCAACGCGCGGGGAGAGGCGGTTTGCGTATTGGGCGCTCTTCCGCTTCC
TCGCTCACTGACTCGCTGCGCTCGGTCGTTCGGCTGCGGCGAGCGGTATCAGCTCACTCAAAGGCGGTAA
TACGGTTATCCACAGAATCAGGGGATAACGCAGGAAAGAACATGTGAGCAAAAGGCCAGCAAAAGGCCAG
GAACCGTAAAAAGGCCGCGTTGCTGGCGTTTTTCCATAGGCTCCGCCCCCCTGACGAGCATCACAAAAAT
CGACGCTCAAGTCAGAGGTGGCGAAACCCGACAGGACTATAAAGATACCAGGCGTTTCCCCCTGGAAGCT
CCCTCGTGCGCTCTCCTGTTCCGACCCTGCCGCTTACCGGATACCTGTCCGCCTTTCTCCCTTCGGGAAG
CGTGGCGCTTTCTCATAGCTCACGCTGTAGGTATCTCAGTTCGGTGTAGGTCGTTCGCTCCAAGCTGGGC
TGTGTGCACGAACCCCCCGTTCAGCCCGACCGCTGCGCCTTATCCGGTAACTATCGTCTTGAGTCCAACC
CGGTAAGACACGACTTATCGCCACTGGCAGCAGCCACTGGTAACAGGATTAGCAGAGCGAGGTATGTAGG
CGGTGCTACAGAGTTCTTGAAGTGGTGGCCTAACTACGGCTACACTAGAAGAACAGTATTTGGTATCTGC
GCTCTGCTGAAGCCAGTTACCTTCGGAAAAAGAGTTGGTAGCTCTTGATCCGGCAAACAAACCACCGCTG
GTAGCGGTGGTTTTTTTGTTTGCAAGCAGCAGATTACGCGCAGAAAAAAAGGATCTCAAGAAGATCCTTT
GATCTTTTCTACGGGGTCTGACGCTCAGTGGAACGAAAACTCACGTTAAGGGATTTTGGTCATGAGATTA
TCAAAAAGGATCTTCACCTAGATCCTTTTAAATTAAAAATGAAGTTTTAAATCAATCTAAAGTATATATG
AGTAAACTTGGTCTGACAGTTACCAATGCTTAATCAGTGAGGCACCTATCTCAGCGATCTGTCTATTTCG
TTCATCCATAGTTGCCTGACTCCCCGTCGTGTAGATAACTACGATACGGGAGGGCTTACCATCTGGCCCC
AGTGCTGCAATGATACCGCGAGACCCACGCTCACCGGCTCCAGATTTATCAGCAATAAACCAGCCAGCCG
GAAGGGCCGAGCGCAGAAGTGGTCCTGCAACTTTATCCGCCTCCATCCAGTCTATTAATTGTTGCCGGGA
AGCTAGAGTAAGTAGTTCGCCAGTTAATAGTTTGCGCAACGTTGTTGCCATTGCTACAGGCATCGTGGTG
TCACGCTCGTCGTTTGGTATGGCTTCATTCAGCTCCGGTTCCCAACGATCAAGGCGAGTTACATGATCCC
CCATGTTGTGCAAAAAAGCGGTTAGCTCCTTCGGTCCTCCGATCGTTGTCAGAAGTAAGTTGGCCGCAGT
GTTATCACTCATGGTTATGGCAGCACTGCATAATTCTCTTACTGTCATGCCATCCGTAAGATGCTTTTCT
GTGACTGGTGAGTACTCAACCAAGTCATTCTGAGAATAGTGTATGCGGCGACCGAGTTGCTCTTGCCCGG
CGTCAATACGGGATAATACCGCGCCACATAGCAGAACTTTAAAAGTGCTCATCATTGGAAAACGTTCTTC
GGGGCGAAAACTCTCAAGGATCTTACCGCTGTTGAGATCCAGTTCGATGTAACCCACTCGTGCACCCAAC
TGATCTTCAGCATCTTTTACTTTCACCAGCGTTTCTGGGTGAGCAAAAACAGGAAGGCAAAATGCCGCAA
AAAAGGGAATAAGGGCGACACGGAAATGTTGAATACTCATACTCTTCCTTTTTCAATATTATTGAAGCAT
TTATCAGGGTTATTGTCTCATGAGCGGATACATATTTGAATGTATTTAGAAAAATAAACAAATAGGGGTT
CCGCGCACATTTCCCCGAAAAGTGCCACCTGAACGAAGCATCTGTGCTTCATTTTGTAGAACAAAAATGC
AACGCGAGAGCGCTAATTTTTCAAACAAAGAATCTGAGCTGCATTTTTACAGAACAGAAATGCAACGCGA
AAGCGCTATTTTACCAACGAAGAATCTGTGCTTCATTTTTGTAAAACAAAAATGCAACGCGAGAGCGCTA
ATTTTTCAAACAAAGAATCTGAGCTGCATTTTTACAGAACAGAAATGCAACGCGAGAGCGCTATTTTACC
AACAAAGAATCTATACTTCTTTTTTGTTCTACAAAAATGCATCCCGAGAGCGCTATTTTTCTAACAAAGC
ATCTTAGATTACTTTTTTTCTCCTTTGTGCGCTCTATAATGCAGTCTCTTGATAACTTTTTGCACTGTAG
GTCCGTTAAGGTTAGAAGAAGGCTACTTTGGTGTCTATTTTCTCTTCCATAAAAAAAGCCTGACTCCACT
TCCCGCGTTTACTGATTACTAGCGAAGCTGCGGGTGCATTTTTTCAAGATAAAGGCATCCCCGATTATAT
TCTATACCGATGTGGATTGCGCATACTTTGTGAACAGAAAGTGATAGCGTTGATGATTCTTCATTGGTCA
GAAAATTATGAACGGTTTCTTCTATTTTGTCTCTATATACTACGTATAGGAAATGTTTACATTTTCGTAT
TGTTTTCGATTCACTCTATGAATAGTTCTTACTACAATTTTTTTGTCTAAAGAGTAATACTAGAGATAAA
CATAAAAAATGTAGAGGTCGAGTTTAGATGCAAGTTCAAGGAGCGAAAGGTGGATGGGTAGGTTATATAG
GGATATAGCACAGAGATATATAGCAAAGAGATACTTTTGAGCAATGTTTGTGGAAGCGGTATTCGCAATA
TTTTAGTAGCTCGTTACAGTCCGGTGCGTTTTTGGTTTTTTGAAAGTGCGTCTTCAGAGCGCTTTTGGTT
TTCAAAAGCGCTCTGAAGTTCCTATACTTTCTAGAGAATAGGAACTTCGGAATAGGAACTTCAAAGCGTT
TCCGAAAACGAGCGCTTCCGAAAATGCAACGCGAGCTGCGCACATACAGCTCACTGTTCACGTCGCACCT
ATATCTGCGTGTTGCCTGTATATATATATACATGAGAAGAACGGCATAGTGCGTGTTTATGCTTAAATGC
GTACTTATATGCGTCTATTTATGTAGGATGAAAGGTAGTCTAGTACCTCCTGTGATATTATCCCATTCCA
TGCGGGGTATCGTATGCTTCCTTCAGCACTACCCTTTAGCTGTTCTATATGCTGCCACTCCTCAATTGGA
TTAGTCTCATCCTTCAATGCTATCATTTCCTTTGATATTGGATCATACTAAGAAACCATTATTATCATGA
CATTAACCTATAAAAATAGGCGTATCACGAGGCCCTTTCGTCTCGCGCGTTTCGGTGATGACGGTGAAAA
CCTCTGACACATGCAGCTCCCGGAGACGGTCACAGCTTGTCTGTAAGCGGATGCCGGGAGCAGACAAGCC
CGTCAGGGCGCGTCAGCGGGCTGCATTTAAATGATCTGTTTAGCTTGCCTCGTCCCCGCCGGGTCACCCG
GCCAGCGACATGGAGGCCCAGAATACCCTCCTTGACAGTCTTGACGTGCGCAGCTCAGGGGCATGATGTG
ACTGTCGCCCGTACATTTAGCCCATACATCCCCATGTATAATCATTTGCATCCATACATTTTGATGGCCG
CACGGCGCGAAGCAAAAATTACGGCTCCTCGCTGCAGACCTGCGAGCAGGGAAACGCTCCCCTCACAGAC
GCGTTGAATTGTCCCCACGCCGCGCCCCTGTAGAGAAATATAAAAGGTTAGGATTTGCCACTGAGGTTCT
TCTTTCATATACTTCCTTTTAAAATCTTGCTAGGATACAGTTCTCACATCACATCCGAACATAAACAACC
ATGGGTACCACTCTTGACGACACGGCTTACCGGTACCGCACCAGTGTCCCGGGGGACGCCGAGGCCATCG
AGGCACTGGATGGGTCCTTCACCACCGACACCGTTTTCCGCGTCACCACCACCGGGGACGGCTTCACCCT
GCGGGAGGTGCCGGTGGACCCGCCCCTGACCAAGGTGTTCCCCGACGACGAATCGGACGACGAATCGGAC
GACGGGGAGGACGGCGACCCGGACTCCCGGACGTTCGTCGCGTACGGGGACGACGGCGACCTGGCGGGCT
TCGTGGTCGTCTCGTACTCCGGCTGGAACCGCCGGCTGACCGTCGAGGACATCGAGGTCGCCCCGGAGCA
CCGGGGGCACGGGGTCGGGCGCGCGTTGATGGGGCTCGCGACGGAGTTCGCCCGCGAGCGGGGCGCCGGG
CACCTCTGGCTGGAGGTCACCAACGTCAACGCACCGGCGATCCACGCGTACCGGCGGATGGGGTTCACCC
TCTGCGGCCTGGACACCGCCCTGTACGACGGCACCGCCTCGGACGGCGAGCAGGCGCTCTACATGAGCAT
GCCCTGCCCCTAATCAGTACTGACAATAAAAAGATTCTTGTTTTCAAGAACTTGTCATTTGTATAGTTTT
TTTATATTGTAGTTGTTCTATTTTAATCAAATGTTAGCGTGATTTATATTTTTTTTCGCCTCGACATCAT
CTGCCCAGATGCGAAGTTAAGTGCGCAGAAAGTAATATCATGCGTCAATCGTATGTGAATGCTGGTCGCT
ATACTGCTGTCGATTCGATACTAACGCCGCCATCCAGTGTCGAAAACGAGCTGCGGCCGCCTACAGGGCG
CGTCCATTCGCCATTCAGGCTGCGCAACTGTTGGGAAGGGCGATCGGTGCGGGCCTCTTCGCTATTACGC
CAGCTGGAATGCGTGCGATAGGGAACAAAAGCTGGAGCT
Features (pLannotate 1.2.2; 13 found; start..end, strand, type, name):
      1..269     +  promoter       SNR52 promoter: promoter for the S. cerevisiae small nucleolar RNA gene SNR52
    290..364     +  misc_RNA       gRNA scaffold: guide RNA scaffold for the Streptococcus pyogenes CRISPR/Cas9 system
    369..388     +  terminator     SUP4 terminator: transcription terminator for the S. cerevisiae SUP4 tRNA gene
    421..478     -  CDS            lacI (fragment): lac repressor; lacI; The lac repressor binds to the lac operator to inhibit transcription in E. coli. This inhibition can be relieved by adding lactose or isopropyl-β-D-thiogalactopyranoside (IPTG).
    661..1249    -  rep_origin     ori: high-copy-number ColE1/pMB1/pBR322/pUC origin of replication
   1420..2280    -  CDS            AmpR: β-lactamase; bla; confers resistance to ampicillin, carbenicillin, and related antibiotics
   2281..2385    -  promoter       AmpR promoter: bla
   2412..3754    -  rep_origin     2μ ori: yeast 2μ plasmid origin of replication
   3822..3857    +  CDS            rop (fragment): Rop protein, which maintains plasmids at low copy number; rop
   3997..4340    +  promoter       TEF promoter: Ashbya gossypii TEF promoter
   4347..4911    +  CDS            NrsR (fragment): nourseothricin acetyltransferase; Streptomyces noursei nat1; confers resistance to nourseothricin
   4919..5116    +  terminator     TEF terminator: Ashbya gossypii TEF terminator
   5187..5257    -  CDS            lacZα (fragment): LacZα fragment of β-galactosidase; lacZ fragment
