[The description below was written by a language model from this plasmid's Addgene catalogue record and pLannotate feature annotations shown in this document.]
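Description:
pCfB9336 (pgRNA_II-1_NatMX) is a guide RNA expression plasmid from the EasyClone-MarkerFree toolkit for Saccharomyces cerevisiae, built on the pTAJAK-71 (pESC-NatMXsyn-USER) backbone. It is an E. coli–yeast shuttle vector of about 5.3 kb. In bacteria it replicates from a high-copy ColE1/pUC-type origin and is selected with ampicillin through the β-lactamase gene and its native promoter. In yeast it is maintained episomally by the 2μ origin and selected with nourseothricin through a NatMX-type cassette, in which the Streptomyces noursei nat1 acetyltransferase coding sequence is flanked by the Ashbya gossypii TEF promoter and terminator. Short annotated fragments of lacI, rop and lacZα appear to be backbone remnants rather than functional genes.

The payload is a single guide RNA cassette. The SNR52 promoter, an RNA polymerase III promoter from a yeast small nucleolar RNA gene, drives a transcript made up of a 20-nucleotide targeting spacer, which occupies the short unannotated gap after the promoter, fused to the Streptococcus pyogenes Cas9 gRNA scaffold. Transcription ends at the SUP4 tRNA terminator. No Cas9 gene is annotated on this plasmid, so the nuclease has to be provided separately. The guide directs Cas9 to cut the yeast genome at the integration site designated II-1, one of the sites added in the expansion of the toolkit. In the marker-free strategy, the resulting double-strand break promotes homologous recombination of a repair or integration cassette at that locus without leaving a selection marker in the genome. The dominant nourseothricin marker serves only to maintain the episomal gRNA plasmid.
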