Addgene plasmid #161589: pCfB9336 (pgRNA_II-1_NatMX)
Purpose: EasyClone-MarkerFree guiding RNA vector to direct Cas9 to cut at site II-1
Depositing lab: Irina Borodina. Depositing organization: Danmarks Tekniske Universitet. Publication: Expansion of EasyClone-MarkerFree toolkit for Saccharomyces cerevisiae genome with new integration sites. Babaei M, Sartori L, Karpukhin A, Abashkin D, Matrosova E, Borodina I. FEMS Yeast Res. 2021 May 11;21(4). pii: 6249452. doi: 10.1093/femsyr/foab027. PubMed 33893795.
Backbone
  Vector backbone: pTAJAK-71 (pESC-NatMXsyn-USER)
  Vector type: Yeast Expression, CRISPR, Synthetic Biology
Growth in bacteria
  Bacterial resistance: Ampicillin, 100 μg/mL
  Growth temperature: 37°C
  Growth strain: DH5alpha
  Copy number: High Copy
Gene/Insert
  Gene/Insert name: guiding RNA
  gRNA/shRNA sequence: AACTGCTCAGGGCGGATAAC
  Species: S. cerevisiae (budding yeast)
  Cloning method: Restriction Enzyme; 5′ cloning site Unknown (unknown if destroyed); 3′ cloning site Unknown (unknown if destroyed)
Terms and licenses: Academic/Nonprofit Terms; Industry Terms: Not Available to Industry
How to cite: pCfB9336 (pgRNA_II-1_NatMX) was a gift from Irina Borodina (Addgene plasmid # 161589 ; http://n2t.net/addgene:161589 ; RRID:Addgene_161589)
